Addgene plasmid #115241: pZ M2rtTA_CAGG TetON-Sox10 with GFP
Purpose: RMCE donor vector for inducible expression of SOX10 and GFP and constitutive expression of m2rtTA (generated from plasmid #112668)
Depositing lab: Catherine Verfaillie. Depositing organization: Katholieke Universiteit Leuven. Publication: SOX10 Single Transcription Factor-Based Fast and Efficient Generation of Oligodendrocytes from Human Pluripotent Stem Cells. Garcia-Leon JA, Kumar M, Boon R, Chau D, One J, Wolfs E, Eggermont K, Berckmans P, Gunhanlar N, de Vrij F, Lendemeijer B, Pavie B, Corthout N, Kushner SA, Davila JC, Lambrichts I, Hu WS, Verfaillie CM. Stem Cell Reports. 2018 Feb 13;10(2):655-672. doi: 10.1016/j.stemcr.2017.12.014. Epub 2018 Jan 11. PubMed 29337119.
Backbone
  Vector backbone: pZ P TetON-3XFLAG-tdT CAGG-m2rtTA v2
  Backbone size w/o insert (bp): 9100
  Total vector size (bp): 10535
  Vector type: Mammalian Expression
  Selectable markers: Puromycin
Growth in bacteria
  Bacterial resistance: Ampicillin, 100 μg/mL
  Growth temperature: 37°C
  Growth strain: DH5alpha
  Copy number: High Copy
Gene/Insert 1
  Gene/Insert name: SOX10 (alt name: SRY-box 10)
  Species: H. sapiens (human)
  Insert size (bp): 1401
  GenBank ID: NM_006941.3
  Entrez Gene: SOX10 (a.k.a. DOM, PCWH, SOX-10, WS2E, WS4, WS4C)
  Tag / fusion protein: GFP (separate polypeptide) (C terminal on insert)
Gene/Insert 2
  Gene/Insert name: eGFP (alt name: GFP)
  Insert size (bp): 720
Terms and licenses: Academic/Nonprofit Terms; Industry Terms: Not Available to Industry
How to cite: pZ M2rtTA_CAGG TetON-Sox10 with GFP was a gift from Catherine Verfaillie (Addgene plasmid # 115241 ; http://n2t.net/addgene:115241 ; RRID:Addgene_115241)
