[The description below was written by a language model from this plasmid's Addgene catalogue record, the feature table of its GenBank file and pLannotate feature annotations shown in this document.]
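Description:
pZ M2rtTA_CAGG TetON-Sox10 with GFP is a mammalian expression plasmid designed as a donor for recombinase-mediated cassette exchange (RMCE), giving doxycycline-inducible expression of human SOX10 together with EGFP and constitutive expression of the reverse tetracycline transactivator. It is maintained in E. coli through a high-copy ColE1/pUC origin with ampicillin resistance, and the pBluescript-type backbone also carries an f1 origin, lac promoter elements and flanking T3/T7 promoters. The catalogue lists a total size of about 10.5 kb, whereas the deposited sequence records are about 11.2 kb.

The inducible unit consists of a Tet-responsive promoter (an array of tet operators upstream of a minimal CMV promoter) followed by a Kozak sequence, the SOX10 coding sequence, a P2A peptide and EGFP, terminated by an HSV TK polyadenylation signal. Ribosomal skipping at the 2A site yields SOX10 and EGFP as separate polypeptides, so fluorescence reports transgene induction. In the opposite orientation, a CAG promoter (CMV enhancer, chicken β-actin promoter and chimeric intron) drives rtTA-Advanced with a bGH poly(A) signal. This transactivator binds the tet operators only in the presence of doxycycline. A promoterless splice acceptor–T2A–puromycin resistance cassette with a bGH poly(A) acts as a gene trap, so that selection depends on integration into a transcribed locus. The cassettes are flanked by left and right AAVS1 (PPP1R12C intron 1) homology arms. Only a single minimal FRT site is annotated, next to the right arm, and the record does not identify a second, heterologous recombinase site. The associated publication used SOX10 overexpression to generate oligodendrocytes rapidly from human pluripotent stem cells.
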