LOCUS       Exported 11225 bp ds-DNA circular SYN 12-MAY-2021
DEFINITION  RMCE donor vector for inducible expression of SOX10 and GFP and
            constitutive expression of m2rtTA (generated from plasmid #112668).
ACCESSION   .
VERSION     .
KEYWORDS    pZ M2rtTA_CAGG TetON-Sox10 with GFP
SOURCE      synthetic DNA construct
  ORGANISM  synthetic DNA construct
REFERENCE   1 (bases 1 to 11225)
  AUTHORS   Garcia-Leon JA, Kumar M, Boon R, Chau D, One J, Wolfs E, Eggermont
            K, Berckmans P, Gunhanlar N, de Vrij F, Lendemeijer B, Pavie B,
            Corthout N, Kushner SA, Davila JC, Lambrichts I, Hu WS, Verfaillie
            CM
  TITLE     SOX10 Single Transcription Factor-Based Fast and Efficient
            Generation of Oligodendrocytes from Human Pluripotent Stem Cells.
  JOURNAL   Stem Cell Reports. 2018 Feb 13;10(2):655-672. doi:
            10.1016/j.stemcr.2017.12.014. Epub 2018 Jan 11.
  PUBMED    29337119
REFERENCE   2 (bases 1 to 11225)
  AUTHORS   .
  TITLE     Direct Submission
  JOURNAL   Exported May 12, 2021 from SnapGene Server 1.1.58
            http://www.snapgene.com
FEATURES             Location/Qualifiers
     source          1..11225
                     /organism="synthetic DNA construct"
                     /mol_type="other DNA"
     protein_bind    1..19
                     /gene="tetO"
                     /label=tet operator
                     /bound_moiety="tetracycline repressor TetR"
                     /note="bacterial operator O2 for the tetR and tetA genes"
     protein_bind    36..54
                     /gene="tetO"
                     /label=tet operator
                     /bound_moiety="tetracycline repressor TetR"
                     /note="bacterial operator O2 for the tetR and tetA genes"
     protein_bind    72..90
                     /gene="tetO"
                     /label=tet operator
                     /bound_moiety="tetracycline repressor TetR"
                     /note="bacterial operator O2 for the tetR and tetA genes"
     protein_bind    108..126
                     /gene="tetO"
                     /label=tet operator
                     /bound_moiety="tetracycline repressor TetR"
                     /note="bacterial operator O2 for the tetR and tetA genes"
     protein_bind    143..161
                     /gene="tetO"
                     /label=tet operator
                     /bound_moiety="tetracycline repressor TetR"
                     /note="bacterial operator O2 for the tetR and tetA genes"
     protein_bind    179..197
                     /gene="tetO"
                     /label=tet operator
                     /bound_moiety="tetracycline repressor TetR"
                     /note="bacterial operator O2 for the tetR and tetA genes"
     promoter        209..247
                     /label=minimal CMV promoter
                     /note="human cytomegalovirus (CMV) immediate early
                     promoter"
     primer_bind     244..268
                     /label=LNCX
                     /note="Human CMV promoter, forward primer"
     regulatory      276..285
                     /regulatory_class="other"
                     /note="vertebrate consensus sequence for strong initiation
                     of translation (Kozak, 1987)"
     CDS             1707..1763
                     /codon_start=1
                     /product="2A peptide from porcine teschovirus-1
                     polyprotein"
                     /label=P2A
                     /note="Eukaryotic ribosomes fail to insert a peptide bond
                     between the Gly and Pro residues, yielding separate
                     polypeptides."
                     /translation="ATNFSLLKQAGDVEENPGP"
     CDS             1776..2495
                     /codon_start=1
                     /product="the original enhanced GFP (Yang et al., 1996)"
                     /label=EGFP
                     /note="mammalian codon-optimized"
                     /translation="MVSKGEELFTGVVPILVELDGDVNGHKFSVSGEGEGDATYGKLTL
                     KFICTTGKLPVPWPTLVTTLTYGVQCFSRYPDHMKQHDFFKSAMPEGYVQERTIFFKDD
                     GNYKTRAEVKFEGDTLVNRIELKGIDFKEDGNILGHKLEYNYNSHNVYIMADKQKNGIK
                     VNFKIRHNIEDGSVQLADHYQQNTPIGDGPVLLPDNHYLSTQSALSKDPNEKRDHMVLL
                     EFVTAAGITLGMDELYK"
     CDS             1776..2492
                     /codon_start=1
                     /product="enhanced GFP"
                     /label=EGFP
                     /translation="MVSKGEELFTGVVPILVELDGDVNGHKFSVSGEGEGDATYGKLTL
                     KFICTTGKLPVPWPTLVTTLTYGVQCFSRYPDHMKQHDFFKSAMPEGYVQERTIFFKDD
                     GNYKTRAEVKFEGDTLVNRIELKGIDFKEDGNILGHKLEYNYNSHNVYIMADKQKNGIK
                     VNFKIRHNIEDGSVQLADHYQQNTPIGDGPVLLPDNHYLSTQSALSKDPNEKRDHMVLL
                     EFVTAAGITLGMDELYK"
     primer_bind     complement(1821..1842)
                     /label=EGFP-N
                     /note="EGFP, reverse primer"
     primer_bind     complement(2082..2101)
                     /label=EXFP-R
                     /note="For distinguishing EGFP variants, reverse primer"
     primer_bind     2429..2450
                     /label=EGFP-C
                     /note="EGFP, forward primer"
     primer_bind     complement(2515..2534)
                     /label=TK-pA-R
                     /note="Thymidine kinase polyA, reverse primer"
     polyA_signal    2559..2606
                     /label=HSV TK poly(A) signal
                     /note="herpes simplex virus thymidine kinase
                     polyadenylation signal (Cole and Stacy, 1985)"
     polyA_signal    2861..2972
                     /label=bGH poly(A) signal
                     /note="bovine growth hormone polyadenylation signal"
     CDS             complement(3126..3725)
                     /codon_start=1
                     /gene="pac from Streptomyces alboniger"
                     /product="puromycin N-acetyltransferase"
                     /label=PuroR
                     /note="confers resistance to puromycin"
                     /translation="MTEYKPTVRLATRDDVPRAVRTLAAAFADYPATRHTVDPDRHIER
                     VTELQELFLTRVGLDIGKVWVADDGAAVAVWTTPESVEAGAVFAEIGPRMAELSGSRLA
                     AQQQMEGLLAPHRPKEPAWFLATVGVSPDHQGKGLGSAVVLPGVEAAERAGVPAFLETS
                     APRNLPFYERLGFTVTADVEVPEGPRTWCMTRKPGA"
     primer_bind     complement(3209..3229)
                     /label=Puro-F
                     /note="Puromycin resistance gene, forward primer"
     primer_bind     3706..3725
                     /label=Puro-R
                     /note="Puromycin resistance gene, reverse primer. Also
                     called puro-variant-R"
     CDS             complement(3735..3788)
                     /codon_start=1
                     /product="2A peptide from Thosea asigna virus capsid
                     protein"
                     /label=T2A
                     /note="Eukaryotic ribosomes fail to insert a peptide bond
                     between the Gly and Pro residues, yielding separate
                     polypeptides."
                     /translation="EGRGSLLTCGDVEENPGP"
     misc_feature    3809..3834
                     /label=SA
                     /note="splice acceptor site"
     misc_feature    3878..4681
                     /label=HA-L
                     /note="left homology arm from the adeno-associated virus
                     integration site (AAVS1) within intron 1 of the human
                     PPP1R12C gene"
     primer_bind     complement(4695..4714)
                     /label=T7
                     /note="T7 promoter, forward primer"
     promoter        complement(4696..4714)
                     /label=T7 promoter
                     /note="promoter for bacteriophage T7 RNA polymerase"
     primer_bind     complement(4724..4741)
                     /label=M13 Forward
                     /note="In lacZ gene. Also called M13-F20 or M13 (-21)
                     Forward"
     primer_bind     complement(4724..4740)
                     /label=M13 fwd
                     /note="common sequencing primer, one of multiple similar
                     variants"
     primer_bind     complement(4733..4755)
                     /label=M13/pUC Forward
                     /note="In lacZ gene"
     rep_origin      4882..5337
                     /direction=RIGHT
                     /label=f1 ori
                     /note="f1 bacteriophage origin of replication; arrow
                     indicates direction of (+) strand synthesis"
     primer_bind     complement(4969..4988)
                     /label=F1ori-R
                     /note="F1 origin, reverse primer"
     primer_bind     5179..5200
                     /label=F1ori-F
                     /note="F1 origin, forward primer"
     promoter        5363..5467
                     /gene="bla"
                     /label=AmpR promoter
     CDS             5468..6328
                     /codon_start=1
                     /gene="bla"
                     /product="beta-lactamase"
                     /label=AmpR
                     /note="confers resistance to ampicillin, carbenicillin, and
                     related antibiotics"
                     /translation="MSIQHFRVALIPFFAAFCLPVFAHPETLVKVKDAEDQLGARVGYI
                     ELDLNSGKILESFRPEERFPMMSTFKVLLCGAVLSRIDAGQEQLGRRIHYSQNDLVEYS
                     PVTEKHLTDGMTVRELCSAAITMSDNTAANLLLTTIGGPKELTAFLHNMGDHVTRLDRW
                     EPELNEAIPNDERDTTMPVAMATTLRKLLTGELLTLASRQQLIDWMEADKVAGPLLRSA
                     LPAGWFIADKSGAGERGSRGIIAALGPDGKPSRIVVIYTTGSQATMDERNRQIAEIGAS
                     LIKHW"
     primer_bind     complement(5686..5705)
                     /label=Amp-R
                     /note="Ampicillin resistance gene, reverse primer"
     rep_origin      6499..7087
                     /direction=RIGHT
                     /label=ori
                     /note="high-copy-number ColE1/pMB1/pBR322/pUC origin of
                     replication"
     primer_bind     6988..7007
                     /label=pBR322ori-F
                     /note="pBR322 origin, forward primer"
     primer_bind     7241..7258
                     /label=L4440
                     /note="L4440 vector, forward primer"
     protein_bind    7375..7396
                     /label=CAP binding site
                     /bound_moiety="E. coli catabolite activator protein"
                     /note="CAP binding activates transcription in the presence
                     of cAMP."
     promoter        7411..7441
                     /label=lac promoter
                     /note="promoter for the E. coli lac operon"
     protein_bind    7449..7465
                     /label=lac operator
                     /bound_moiety="lac repressor encoded by lacI"
                     /note="The lac repressor binds to the lac operator to
                     inhibit transcription in E. coli. This inhibition can be
                     relieved by adding lactose or
                     isopropyl-beta-D-thiogalactopyranoside (IPTG)."
     primer_bind     7454..7476
                     /label=M13/pUC Reverse
                     /note="In lacZ gene"
     primer_bind     7473..7489
                     /label=M13 rev
                     /note="common sequencing primer, one of multiple similar
                     variants"
     primer_bind     7473..7489
                     /label=M13 Reverse
                     /note="In lacZ gene. Also called M13-rev"
     primer_bind     7508..7528
                     /label=T3
                     /note="T3 promoter, forward primer"
     promoter        7510..7528
                     /label=T3 promoter
                     /note="promoter for bacteriophage T3 RNA polymerase"
     misc_feature    7558..8394
                     /label=HA-R
                     /note="right homology arm from the adeno-associated virus
                     integration site (AAVS1) within intron 1 of the human
                     PPP1R12C gene"
     protein_bind    complement(8404..8437)
                     /label=FRT (minimal)
                     /bound_moiety="FLP recombinase from the Saccharomyces
                     cerevisiae 2u plasmid"
                     /note="supports FLP-mediated excision but not integration
                     (Turan and Bode, 2011)"
     polyA_signal    8444..8668
                     /label=bGH poly(A) signal
                     /note="bovine growth hormone polyadenylation signal"
     CDS             complement(8682..9428)
                     /codon_start=1
                     /product="improved tetracycline-controlled transactivator"
                     /label=rtTA-Advanced
                     /note="In the Tet-On(R) system, rtTA-Advanced binds to the
                     Tet-responsive element and stimulates transcription only in
                     the presence of tetracycline or doxycycline."
                     /translation="MSRLDKSKVINGALELLNGVGIEGLTTRKLAQKLGVEQPTLYWHV
                     KNKRALLDALPIEMLDRHHTHFCPLEGESWQDFLRNNAKSFRCALLSHRDGAKVHLGTR
                     PTEKQYETLENQLAFLCQQGFSLENALYALSAVGHFTLGCVLEEQEHQVAKEERETPTT
                     DSMPPLLRQAIELFDRQGAEPAFLFGLELIICGLEKQLKCESGGPADALDDFDLDMLPA
                     DALDDFDLDMLPADALDDFDLDMLPG"
     primer_bind     complement(9456..9475)
                     /label=pCAG-F
                     /note="Rabbit beta-globin intron, for pCAG plasmids,
                     forward primer"
     intron          9483..10499
                     /label=chimeric intron
                     /note="chimera between introns from chicken beta-actin and
                     rabbit beta-globin"
     primer_bind     complement(9537..9559)
                     /label=pCAGGS-5
                     /note="Chimeric intron in CAG promoter, forward primer"
     promoter        complement(10500..10777)
                     /label=chicken beta-actin promoter
     enhancer        10782..11085
                     /label=CMV enhancer
                     /note="human cytomegalovirus immediate early enhancer"
ORIGIN
        1 tccctatcag tgatagagaa cgatgtcgag tttactccct atcagtgata gagaacgtat
       61 gtcgagttta ctccctatca gtgatagaga acgtatgtcg agtttactcc ctatcagtga
      121 tagagaacgt atgtcgagtt tatccctatc agtgatagag aacgtatgtc gagtttactc
      181 cctatcagtg atagagaacg tatgtcgagg taggcgtgta cggtgggagg cctatataag
      241 cagagctcgt ttagtgaacc gtcagatcgc ttaaggccac catggcggag gagcaggacc
      301 tatcggaggt ggagctgagc cccgtgggct cggaggagcc ccgctgcctg tccccgggga
      361 gcgcgccctc gctagggccc gacggcggcg gcggcggatc gggcctgcga gccagcccgg
      421 ggccaggcga gctgggcaag gtcaagaagg agcagcagga cggcgaggcg gacgatgaca
      481 agttccccgt gtgcatccgc gaggccgtca gccaggtgct cagcggctac gactggacgc
      541 tggtgcccat gcccgtgcgc gtcaacggcg ccagcaaaag caagccgcac gtcaagcggc
      601 ccatgaacgc cttcatggtg tgggctcagg cagcgcgcag gaagctcgcg gaccagtacc
      661 cgcacctgca caacgctgag ctcagcaaga cgctgggcaa gctctggagg ctgctgaacg
      721 aaagtgacaa gcgccccttc atcgaggagg ctgagcggct ccgtatgcag cacaagaaag
      781 accacccgga ctacaagtac cagcccaggc ggcggaagaa cgggaaggcc gcccagggcg
      841 aggcggagtg ccccggtggg gaggccgagc aaggtgggac cgccgccatc caggcccact
      901 acaagagcgc ccacttggac caccggcacc caggagaggg ctcccccatg tcagatggga
      961 accccgagca cccctcaggc cagagccatg gcccacccac ccctccaacc accccgaaga
     1021 cagagctgca gtcgggcaag gcagacccga agcgggacgg gcgctccatg ggggagggcg
     1081 ggaagcctca catcgacttc ggcaacgtgg acattggtga gatcagccac gaggtaatgt
     1141 ccaacatgga gacctttgat gtggctgagt tggaccagta cctgccgccc aatgggcacc
     1201 caggccacgt gagcagctac tcagcagccg gctatgggct gggcagtgcc ctggccgtgg
     1261 ccagtggaca ctccgcctgg atctccaagc caccaggcgt ggctctgccc acggtctcac
     1321 cacctggtgt ggatgccaaa gcccaggtga agacagagac cgcggggccc caggggcccc
     1381 cacactacac cgaccagcca tccacctcac agatcgccta cacctccctc agcctgcccc
     1441 actatggctc agccttcccc tccatctccc gcccccagtt tgactactct gaccatcagc
     1501 cctcaggacc ctattatggc cactcgggcc aggcctctgg cctctactcg gccttctcct
     1561 atatggggcc ctcgcagcgg cccctctaca cggccatctc tgaccccagc ccctcagggc
     1621 cccagtccca cagccccaca cactgggagc agccagtata tacgacactg tcccggcccg
     1681 atatcggtgg tggctcgggg ggaggagcga caaactttag cttgctgaag caagctggtg
     1741 acgttgagga gaatcccgga ccaggattca ccggtatggt gagcaagggc gaggagctgt
     1801 tcaccggggt ggtgcccatc ctggtcgagc tggacggcga cgtaaacggc cacaagttca
     1861 gcgtgtccgg cgagggcgag ggcgatgcca cctacggcaa gctgaccctg aagttcatct
     1921 gcaccaccgg caagctgccc gtgccctggc ccaccctcgt gaccaccctg acctacggcg
     1981 tgcagtgctt cagccgctac cccgaccaca tgaagcagca cgacttcttc aagtccgcca
     2041 tgcccgaagg ctacgtccag gagcgcacca tcttcttcaa ggacgacggc aactacaaga
     2101 cccgcgccga ggtgaagttc gagggcgaca ccctggtgaa ccgcatcgag ctgaagggca
     2161 tcgacttcaa ggaggacggc aacatcctgg ggcacaagct ggagtacaac tacaacagcc
     2221 acaacgtcta tatcatggcc gacaagcaga agaacggcat caaggtgaac ttcaagatcc
     2281 gccacaacat cgaggacggc agcgtgcagc tcgccgacca ctaccagcag aacaccccca
     2341 tcggcgacgg ccccgtgctg ctgcccgaca accactacct gagcacccag tccgccctga
     2401 gcaaagaccc caacgagaag cgcgatcaca tggtcctgct ggagttcgtg accgccgccg
     2461 ggatcactct cggcatggac gagctgtaca agtaaacgcg tgggggaggc taactgaaac
     2521 acggaaggag acaataccgg aaggaacccg cgctatgacg gcaataaaaa gacagaataa
     2581 aacgcacggt gttgggtcgt ttgttcataa acgcggggtt cggtcccagg gctggcactc
     2641 tgtcgatacc ccaccgagac cccattgggg ccaatacgcc cgcgtttctt ccttttcccc
     2701 accccacccc ccaagttcgg gtgaaggccc agggctcgca gccaacgtcg gggcggcagg
     2761 ccctgccata gctcgagtgc tattgtcttc ccaatcctcc cccttgctgt cctgccccac
     2821 cccacccccc agaatagaat gacacctact cagacaatgc gatgcaattt cctcatttta
     2881 ttaggaaagg acagtgggag tggcaccttc cagggtcaag gaaggcacgg gggaggggca
     2941 aacaacagat ggctggcaac tagaaggcac agtcgaggct gatcagcggg tttaaacggg
     3001 ccctctagag tcggtgggcc tcgggggcgg gtgcggggtc ggcggggccg ccccgggtgg
     3061 cttcggtcgg agccatgggg tcgtgcgctc ctttcggtcg ggcgctgcgg gtcgtggggc
     3121 gggcgtcagg caccgggctt gcgggtcatg caccaggtgc gcggtccttc gggcacctcg
     3181 acgtcggcgg tgacggtgaa gccgagccgc tcgtagaagg ggaggttgcg gggcgcggag
     3241 gtctccagga aggcgggcac cccggcgcgc tcggccgcct ccactccggg gagcacgacg
     3301 gcgctgccca gacccttgcc ctggtggtcg ggcgagacgc cgacggtggc caggaaccac
     3361 gcgggctcct tgggccggtg cggcgccagg aggccttcca tctgttgctg cgcggccagc
     3421 cgggaaccgc tcaactcggc catgcgcggg ccgatctcgg cgaacaccgc ccccgcttcg
     3481 acgctctccg gcgtggtcca gaccgccacc gcggcgccgt cgtccgcgac ccacaccttg
     3541 ccgatgtcga gcccgacgcg cgtgaggaag agttcttgca gctcggtgac ccgctcgatg
     3601 tggcggtccg ggtcgacggt gtggcgcgtg gcggggtagt cggcgaacgc ggcggcgagg
     3661 gtgcgtacgg cccgggggac gtcgtcgcgg gtggcgaggc gcaccgtggg cttgtactcg
     3721 gtcatttcga gcctagggcc gggattctcc tccacgtcac cgcatgttag aagacttcct
     3781 ctgccctctc cgctgccaga tctgaggccc tgtgggagga agagaagagg tcaggccgaa
     3841 gttcctatac tatttgaaga ataggaactt caagcttgcc ccactgtggg gtggagggga
     3901 cagataaaag tacccagaac cagagccaca ttaaccggcc ctgggaatat aaggtggtcc
     3961 cagctcgggg acacaggatc cctggaggca gcaaacatgc tgtcctgaag tggacatagg
     4021 ggcccgggtt ggaggaagaa gactagctga gctctcggac ccctggaaga tgccatgaca
     4081 gggggctgga agagctagca cagactagag aggtaagggg ggtaggggag ctgcccaaat
     4141 gaaaggagtg agaggtgacc cgaatccaca ggagaacggg gtgtccaggc aaagaaagca
     4201 agaggatgga gaggtggcta aagccaggga gacggggtac tttggggttg tccagaaaaa
     4261 cggtgatgat gcaggcctac aagaagggga ggcgggacgc aagggagaca tccgtcggag
     4321 aaggccatcc taagaaacga gagatggcac aggccccaga aggagaagga aaagggaacc
     4381 cagcgagtga agacggcatg gggttgggtg agggaggaga gatgcccgga gaggacccag
     4441 acacggggag gatccgctca gaggacatca cgtggtgcag cgccgagaag gaagtgctcc
     4501 ggaaagagca tccttgggca gcaacacagc agagagcaag gggaagaggg agtggaggaa
     4561 gacggaacct gaaggaggcg gcagggaagg atctgggcca gccgtagagg tgacccaggc
     4621 cacaagctgc agacagaaag cggcacaggc ccaggggaga gaatgctggt cagagaaagc
     4681 aggtacccaa ttcgccctat agtgagtcgt attacgcgcg ctcactggcc gtcgttttac
     4741 aacgtcgtga ctgggaaaac cctggcgtta cccaacttaa tcgccttgca gcacatcccc
     4801 ctttcgccag ctggcgtaat agcgaagagg cccgcaccga tcgcccttcc caacagttgc
     4861 gcagcctgaa tggcgaatgg gnnnnnnnnn nnnnnnnnnn nnnnnnnnnn nnnnnnnnnn
     4921 nnnnnnnnnn nnnnnnnnnn nnnnnnnnnn nnnnnnnnnn nnnnnnnnnn nnnnnnnnnn
     4981 nnnnnnnnnn nnnnnnnnnn nnnnncnnnn nnnnnnnnnn nnnnnnnnnn nnnnnnnnnn
     5041 nnnnnnnnnn nnnnnnnnnn nnnnnnnnnn nnnnnnnnnn nnnnnnnnnn nnnnnnnann
     5101 nnnnnnnnnn nnnnnnnnnn nnnnnnnnnn nnnnnnnnnn nnnnnnncct ttgacgttgg
     5161 agtccacgtt ctttaatagt ggactcttgt tccaaactgg aacaacactc aaccctatct
     5221 cggtctattc ttttgattta taagggattt tgccgatttc ggcctattgg ttaaaaaatg
     5281 agctgattta acaaaaattt aacgcgaatt ttaacaaaat attaacgctt acaatttagg
     5341 tggcactttt cggggaaatg tgcgcggaac ccctatttgt ttatttttct aaatacattc
     5401 aaatatgtat ccgctcatga gacaataacc ctgataaatg cttcaataat attgaaaaag
     5461 gaagagtatg agtattcaac atttccgtgt cgcccttatt cccttttttg cggcattttg
     5521 ccttcctgtt tttgctcacc cagaaacgct ggtgaaagta aaagatgctg aagatcagtt
     5581 gggtgcacga gtgggttaca tcgaactgga tctcaacagc ggtaagatcc ttgagagttt
     5641 tcgccccgaa gaacgttttc caatgatgag cacttttaaa gttctgctat gtggcgcggt
     5701 attatcccgt attgacgccg ggcaagagca actcggtcgc cgcatacact attctcagaa
     5761 tgacttggtt gagtactcac cagtcacaga aaagcatctt acggatggca tgacagtaag
     5821 agaattatgc agtgctgcca taaccatgag tgataacact gcggccaact tacttctgac
     5881 aacgatcgga ggaccgaagg agctaaccgc ttttttgcac aacatggggg atcatgtaac
     5941 tcgccttgat cgttgggaac cggagctgaa tgaagccata ccaaacgacg agcgtgacac
     6001 cacgatgcct gtagcaatgg caacaacgtt gcgcaaacta ttaactggcg aactacttac
     6061 tctagcttcc cggcaacaat taatagactg gatggaggcg gataaagttg caggaccact
     6121 tctgcgctcg gcccttccgg ctggctggtt tattgctgat aaatctggag ccggtgagcg
     6181 tgggtctcgc ggtatcattg cagcactggg gccagatggt aagccctccc gtatcgtagt
     6241 tatctacacg acggggagtc aggcaactat ggatgaacga aatagacaga tcgctgagat
     6301 aggtgcctca ctgattaagc attggtaact gtcagaccaa gtttactcat atatacttta
     6361 gattgattta aaacttcatt tttaatttaa aaggatctag gtgaagatcc tttttgataa
     6421 tctcatgacc aaaatccctt aacgtgagtt ttcgttccac tgagcgtcag accccgtaga
     6481 aaagatcaaa ggatcttctt gagatccttt ttttctgcgc gtaatctgct gcttgcaaac
     6541 aaaaaaacca ccgctaccag cggtggtttg tttgccggat caagagctac caactctttt
     6601 tccgaaggta actggcttca gcagagcgca gataccaaat actgttcttc tagtgtagcc
     6661 gtagttaggc caccacttca agaactctgt agcaccgcct acatacctcg ctctgctaat
     6721 cctgttacca gtggctgctg ccagtggcga taagtcgtgt cttaccgggt tggactcaag
     6781 acgatagtta ccggataagg cgcagcggtc gggctgaacg gggggttcgt gcacacagcc
     6841 cagcttggag cgaacgacct acaccgaact gagataccta cagcgtgagc tatgagaaag
     6901 cgccacgctt cccgaaggga gaaaggcgga caggtatccg gtaagcggca gggtcggaac
     6961 aggagagcgc acgagggagc ttccaggggg aaacgcctgg tatctttata gtcctgtcgg
     7021 gtttcgccac ctctgacttg agcgtcgatt tttgtgatgc tcgtcagggg ggcggagcct
     7081 atggaaaaac gccagcaacg cggccttttt acggttcctg gccttttgct ggccttttgc
     7141 tcacatgttc tttcctgcgt tatcccctga ttctgtggat aaccgtatta ccgcctttga
     7201 gtgagctgat accgctcgcc gcagccgaac gaccgagcgc agcgagtcag tgagcgagga
     7261 agcggaagag cgcccaatac gcaaaccgcc tctccccgcg cgttggccga ttcattaatg
     7321 cagctggcac gacaggtttc ccgactggaa agcgggcagt gagcgcaacg caattaatgt
     7381 gagttagctc actcattagg caccccaggc tttacacttt atgcttccgg ctcgtatgtt
     7441 gtgtggaatt gtgagcggat aacaatttca cacaggaaac agctatgacc atgattacgc
     7501 caagcgcgca attaaccctc actaaaggga acaaaagctg gagctccacc gcggtggaga
     7561 gcagagccag gaacccctgt agggaagggg caggagagcc aggggcatga gatggtggac
     7621 gaggaagggg gacagggaag cctgagcgcc tctcctgggc ttgccaagga ctcaaaccca
     7681 gaagcccaga gcagggcctt agggaagcgg gaccctgctc tgggcggagg aatatgtccc
     7741 agatagcact ggggactctt taaggaaaga aggatggaga aagagaaagg gagtagaggc
     7801 ggccacgacc tggtgaacac ctaggacgca ccattctcac aaagggagtt ttccacacgg
     7861 acacccccct cctcaccaca gccctgccag gacggggctg gctactggcc ttatctcaca
     7921 ggtaaaactg acgcacggag gaacaatata aattggggac tagaaaggtg aagagccaaa
     7981 gttagaactc aggaccaact tattctgatt ttgtttttcc aaactgcttc tcctcttggg
     8041 aagtgtaagg aagctgcagc accaggatca gtgaaacgca ccagacagcc gcgtcagagc
     8101 agctcaggtt ctgggagagg gtagcgcagg gtggccactg agaaccgggc aggtcacgca
     8161 tccccccctt ccctcccacc ccctgccaag ctctccctcc caggatcctc tctggctcca
     8221 tcgtaagcaa accttagagg ttctggcaag gagagagatg gctccaggaa atgggggtgt
     8281 gtcaccagat aaggaatctg cctaacagga ggtgggggtt agacccaata tcaggagact
     8341 aggaaggagg aggcctaagg atggggcttt tctgtcacca atcctgtccc tagtagcggc
     8401 cgcgaagttc ctatactttc tagagaatag gaacttcttc gaaccataga gcccaccgca
     8461 tccccagcat gcctgctatt gtcttcccaa tcctccccct tgctgtcctg ccccacccca
     8521 ccccccagaa tagaatgaca cctactcaga caatgcgatg caatttcctc attttattag
     8581 gaaaggacag tgggagtggc accttccagg gtcaaggaag gcacggggga ggggcaaaca
     8641 acagatggct ggcaactaga aggcacagtc gaggcactag tttacccggg gagcatgtca
     8701 aggtcaaaat cgtcaagagc gtcagcaggc agcatatcaa ggtcaaagtc gtcaagggca
     8761 tcggctggga gcatgtctaa gtcaaaatcg tcaagggcgt cggccggccc gccgctttcg
     8821 cactttagct gtttctccag gccacatatg attagttcca ggccgaaaag gaaggcaggt
     8881 tcggctccct gccggtcgaa cagctcaatt gcttgtctca gaagtggggg catagaatcg
     8941 gtggtaggtg tctctctttc ctcttttgct acttgatgct cctgttcctc caatacgcag
     9001 cccagtgtaa agtggcccac ggcggacaga gcgtacagtg cgttctccag ggagaagcct
     9061 tgctgacaca ggaacgcgag ctgattttcc agggtttcgt actgtttctc tgttgggcgg
     9121 gtgccgagat gcactttagc cccgtcgcga tgtgagagga gagcacagcg gaatgacttg
     9181 gcgttgttcc gcagaaagtc ttgccatgac tcgccttcca gggggcagaa gtgggtatga
     9241 tgcctgtcca gcatctcgat tggcagggca tcgagcaggg cccgcttgtt cttcacgtgc
     9301 cagtacaggg taggctgctc aactcccagc ttttgagcga gtttccttgt cgtcaggcct
     9361 tcgataccga ctccattgag taattccaga gcgccgttta tgactttgct cttgtccagt
     9421 ctagacatga attctttgcc aaaatgatga gacagcacaa taaccagcac gttgcccagg
     9481 agctgtagga aaaagaagaa ggcatgaaca tggttagcag aggctctaga gccgccggtc
     9541 acacgccaga agccgaaccc cgccctgccc cgtccccccc gaaggcagcc gtccccccgc
     9601 ggacagcccc gaggctggag agggagaagg ggacggcggc gcggcgacgc acgaaggccc
     9661 tccccgccca tttccttcct gccggcgccg caccgcttcg ccccgcgccc gctagagggg
     9721 gtgcggcggc gcctcccaga tttcggctcc gcacagattt gggacaaagg aagtccctgc
     9781 gccctctcgc acgattacca taaaaggcaa tggctgcggc tcgccgcgcc tcgacagccg
     9841 ccggcgctcc gggggccgcc gcgcccctcc cccgagccct ccccggcccg aggcggcccc
     9901 gccccgcccg gcacccccac ctgccgccac cccccgcccg gcacggcgag ccccgcgcca
     9961 cgccccgtac ggagccccgc acccgaagcc gggccgtgct cagcaactcg gggagggggg
    10021 tgcagggggg gttgcagccc gaccgacgcg cccacacccc ctgctcaccc ccccacgcac
    10081 acaccccgca cgcagccttt gttcccctcg cagccccccc cgcaccgcgg ggcaccgccc
    10141 ccggccgcgc tcccctcgcg cacactgcgg agcgcacaaa gccccgcgcc gcgcccgcag
    10201 cgctcacagc cgccgggcag cgcggagccg cacgcggcgc tccccacgca cacacacacg
    10261 cacgcacccc ccgagccgct ccccccgcac aaagggccct cccggagccc ctcaaggctt
    10321 tcacgcagcc acagaaaaga aacaagccgt cattaaacca agcgctaatt acagcccgga
    10381 ggagaagggc cgtcccgccc gctcacctgt gggagtaacg cggtcagtca gagccggggc
    10441 gggcggcgcg aggcggcggc ggagcggggc acggggcgaa ggcagcgcgc agcgactccc
    10501 gcccgccgcg cgcttcgctt tttatagggc cgccgccgcc gccgcctcgc cataaaagga
    10561 aactttcgga gcgcgccgct ctgattggct gccgccgcac ctctccgcct cgccccgccc
    10621 cgcccctcgc cccgccccgc cccgcctggc gcgcgccccc cccccccccc cgcccccatc
    10681 gctgcacaaa ataattaaaa aataaataaa tacaaaattg ggggtgggga ggggggggag
    10741 atggggagag tgaagcagaa cgtggggctc acctcgacca tcatggtaat agcgatgact
    10801 aatacgtaga tgtactgcca agtaggaaag tcccataagg tcatgtactg ggcataatgc
    10861 caggcgggcc atttaccgtc attgacgtca atagggggcg tacttggcat atgatacact
    10921 tgatgtactg ccaagtgggc agtttaccgt aaatactcca cccattgacg tcaatggaaa
    10981 gtccctattg gcgttactat gggaacatac gtcattattg acgtcaatgg gcgggggtcg
    11041 ttgggcggtc agccaggcgg gccatttacc gtaagttatg taacgcggaa ctccatatat
    11101 gggctatgaa ctaatgaccc cgtaattgat tactattaat aactagctag tcaataatca
    11161 atgtcgacga tgatgctgta cactcgaaac ttttttcgaa ggtccgaggt tctagacgag
    11221 tttac
//
