Features (pLannotate 1.2.2; 27 found; start..end, strand, type, name):
     24..128     +  promoter       AmpR promoter: bla
    129..989     +  CDS            AmpR: β-lactamase; bla; confers resistance to ampicillin, carbenicillin, and related antibiotics
   1160..1748    +  rep_origin     ori: high-copy-number ColE1/pMB1/pBR322/pUC origin of replication
   1931..2023    +  CDS            lacI (fragment): lac repressor; lacI; The lac repressor binds to the lac operator to inhibit transcription in E. coli. This inhibition can be relieved by adding lactose or isopropyl-β-D-thiogalactopyranoside (IPTG).
   2036..2057    +  protein_bind   CAP binding site: CAP binding activates transcription in the presence of cAMP. E. coli catabolite activator protein
   2072..2102    +  promoter       lac promoter: promoter for the E. coli lac operon
   2106..2128    +  protein_bind   lac operator (fragment): The lac repressor binds to the lac operator to inhibit transcription in E. coli. This inhibition can be relieved by adding lactose or isopropyl-β-D-thiogalactopyranoside (IPTG). lac repressor encoded by lacI
   2171..2189    +  promoter       T3 promoter: promoter for bacteriophage T3 RNA polymerase
   2219..3055    -  misc_feature   HA-R: right homology arm from the adeno-associated virus integration site (AAVS1) within intron 1 of the human PPP1R12C gene
   3065..3098    -  protein_bind   FRT (minimal): supports FLP-mediated excision but not integration (Turan and Bode, 2011) FLP recombinase from the Saccharomyces cerevisiae 2μ plasmid
   3105..3329    -  polyA_signal   bGH poly(A) signal: bovine growth hormone polyadenylation signal
   3343..4089    -  CDS            rtTA-Advanced: improved tetracycline-controlled transactivator In the Tet-On® system, rtTA-Advanced binds to the Tet-responsive element and stimulates transcription only in the presence of tetracycline or doxycycline.
   4144..5160    -  intron         chimeric intron: chimera between introns from chicken β-actin and rabbit β-globin
   5161..5438    -  promoter       chicken β-actin promoter: No description available
   5443..5746    -  enhancer       CMV enhancer: human cytomegalovirus immediate early enhancer
   5877..6155    +  promoter       tight TRE promoter (fragment): Tet-responsive promoter PTight, consisting of seven tet operator sequences followed by the minimal CMV promoter
   6167..7564    +  CDS            SOX10: SOX10_HUMAN - Experimental evidence at protein level: Swiss-Prot protein existence level 1. Transcription factor that plays a central role in developing and mature glia (By similarity). Specifically activates expression of myelin genes, during oligodendrocyte (OL) maturation, such as DUSP15 and MYRF, thereby playing a central role in oligodendrocyte maturation and CNS myelination (By similarity). Once induced, MYRF cooperates with SOX10 to implement the myelination program (By similarity). Transcriptional activator of MITF, acting synergistically with PAX3 (PubMed:21965087). Transcriptional ac
   7661..8380    +  CDS            EGFP: the original enhanced GFP (Yang et al., 1996) mammalian codon-optimized
   8446..8493    +  polyA_signal   HSV TK poly(A) signal: herpes simplex virus thymidine kinase polyadenylation signal (Cole and Stacy, 1985)
   8748..8859    -  polyA_signal   bGH poly(A) signal: bovine growth hormone polyadenylation signal
   8898..8963    -  CDS            dmpM (fragment): DMPM_STRAD - Protein inferred from homology: Swiss-Prot protein existence level 3. From Streptomyces alboniger.
   9013..9612    -  CDS            PuroR: puromycin N-acetyltransferase; pac from Streptomyces alboniger; confers resistance to puromycin
   9696..9721    -  misc_feature   SA: splice acceptor site
   9765..10568   -  misc_feature   HA-L: left homology arm from the adeno-associated virus integration site (AAVS1) within intron 1 of the human PPP1R12C gene
  10583..10601   -  promoter       T7 promoter: promoter for bacteriophage T7 RNA polymerase
  10609..10764   +  CDS            lacZα (fragment): LacZα fragment of β-galactosidase; lacZ fragment
  10769..11197   +  rep_origin     f1 ori (sequence partly withheld): f1 bacteriophage origin of replication; arrow indicates direction of (+) strand synthesis
>Addgene plasmid #115241 | pZ M2rtTA_CAGG TetON-Sox10 with GFP | depositor full sequence | sequence record 217831 | pZ M2rtTA_CAGG TetON-Sox10 with GFP sequence 11226 bps
GTGGCACTTTTCGGGGAAATGTGCGCGGAACCCCTATTTGTTTATTTTTCTAAATACATTCAAATATGTA
TCCGCTCATGAGACAATAACCCTGATAAATGCTTCAATAATATTGAAAAAGGAAGAGTATGAGTATTCAA
CATTTCCGTGTCGCCCTTATTCCCTTTTTTGCGGCATTTTGCCTTCCTGTTTTTGCTCACCCAGAAACGC
TGGTGAAAGTAAAAGATGCTGAAGATCAGTTGGGTGCACGAGTGGGTTACATCGAACTGGATCTCAACAG
CGGTAAGATCCTTGAGAGTTTTCGCCCCGAAGAACGTTTTCCAATGATGAGCACTTTTAAAGTTCTGCTA
TGTGGCGCGGTATTATCCCGTATTGACGCCGGGCAAGAGCAACTCGGTCGCCGCATACACTATTCTCAGA
ATGACTTGGTTGAGTACTCACCAGTCACAGAAAAGCATCTTACGGATGGCATGACAGTAAGAGAATTATG
CAGTGCTGCCATAACCATGAGTGATAACACTGCGGCCAACTTACTTCTGACAACGATCGGAGGACCGAAG
GAGCTAACCGCTTTTTTGCACAACATGGGGGATCATGTAACTCGCCTTGATCGTTGGGAACCGGAGCTGA
ATGAAGCCATACCAAACGACGAGCGTGACACCACGATGCCTGTAGCAATGGCAACAACGTTGCGCAAACT
ATTAACTGGCGAACTACTTACTCTAGCTTCCCGGCAACAATTAATAGACTGGATGGAGGCGGATAAAGTT
GCAGGACCACTTCTGCGCTCGGCCCTTCCGGCTGGCTGGTTTATTGCTGATAAATCTGGAGCCGGTGAGC
GTGGGTCTCGCGGTATCATTGCAGCACTGGGGCCAGATGGTAAGCCCTCCCGTATCGTAGTTATCTACAC
GACGGGGAGTCAGGCAACTATGGATGAACGAAATAGACAGATCGCTGAGATAGGTGCCTCACTGATTAAG
CATTGGTAACTGTCAGACCAAGTTTACTCATATATACTTTAGATTGATTTAAAACTTCATTTTTAATTTA
AAAGGATCTAGGTGAAGATCCTTTTTGATAATCTCATGACCAAAATCCCTTAACGTGAGTTTTCGTTCCA
CTGAGCGTCAGACCCCGTAGAAAAGATCAAAGGATCTTCTTGAGATCCTTTTTTTCTGCGCGTAATCTGC
TGCTTGCAAACAAAAAAACCACCGCTACCAGCGGTGGTTTGTTTGCCGGATCAAGAGCTACCAACTCTTT
TTCCGAAGGTAACTGGCTTCAGCAGAGCGCAGATACCAAATACTGTCCTTCTAGTGTAGCCGTAGTTAGG
CCACCACTTCAAGAACTCTGTAGCACCGCCTACATACCTCGCTCTGCTAATCCTGTTACCAGTGGCTGCT
GCCAGTGGCGATAAGTCGTGTCTTACCGGGTTGGACTCAAGACGATAGTTACCGGATAAGGCGCAGCGGT
CGGGCTGAACGGGGGGTTCGTGCACACAGCCCAGCTTGGAGCGAACGACCTACACCGAACTGAGATACCT
ACAGCGTGAGCTATGAGAAAGCGCCACGCTTCCCGAAGGGAGAAAGGCGGACAGGTATCCGGTAAGCGGC
AGGGTCGGAACAGGAGAGCGCACGAGGGAGCTTCCAGGGGGAAACGCCTGGTATCTTTATAGTCCTGTCG
GGTTTCGCCACCTCTGACTTGAGCGTCGATTTTTGTGATGCTCGTCAGGGGGGCGGAGCCTATGGAAAAA
CGCCAGCAACGCGGCCTTTTTACGGTTCCTGGCCTTTTGCTGGCCTTTTGCTCACATGTTCTTTCCTGCG
TTATCCCCTGATTCTGTGGATAACCGTATTACCGCCTTTGAGTGAGCTGATACCGCTCGCCGCAGCCGAA
CGACCGAGCGCAGCGAGTCAGTGAGCGAGGAAGCGGAAGAGCGCCCAATACGCAAACCGCCTCTCCCCGC
GCGTTGGCCGATTCATTAATGCAGCTGGCACGACAGGTTTCCCGACTGGAAAGCGGGCAGTGAGCGCAAC
GCAATTAATGTGAGTTAGCTCACTCATTAGGCACCCCAGGCTTTACACTTTATGCTTCCGGCTCGTATGT
TGTGTGGAATTGTGAGCGGATAACAATTTCACACAGGAAACAGCTATGACCATGATTACGCCAAGCGCGC
AATTAACCCTCACTAAAGGGAACAAAAGCTGGAGCTCCACCGCGGTGGAGAGCAGAGCCAGGAACCCCTG
TAGGGAAGGGGCAGGAGAGCCAGGGGCATGAGATGGTGGACGAGGAAGGGGGACAGGGAAGCCTGAGCGC
CTCTCCTGGGCTTGCCAAGGACTCAAACCCAGAAGCCCAGAGCAGGGCCTTAGGGAAGCGGGACCCTGCT
CTGGGCGGAGGAATATGTCCCAGATAGCACTGGGGACTCTTTAAGGAAAGAAGGATGGAGAAAGAGAAAG
GGAGTAGAGGCGGCCACGACCTGGTGAACACCTAGGACGCACCATTCTCACAAAGGGAGTTTTCCACACG
GACACCCCCCTCCTCACCACAGCCCTGCCAGGACGGGGCTGGCTACTGGCCTTATCTCACAGGTAAAACT
GACGCACGGAGGAACAATATAAATTGGGGACTAGAAAGGTGAAGAGCCAAAGTTAGAACTCAGGACCAAC
TTATTCTGATTTTGTTTTTCCAAACTGCTTCTCCTCTTGGGAAGTGTAAGGAAGCTGCAGCACCAGGATC
AGTGAAACGCACCAGACAGCCGCGTCAGAGCAGCTCAGGTTCTGGGAGAGGGTAGCGCAGGGTGGCCACT
GAGAACCGGGCAGGTCACGCATCCCCCCCTTCCCTCCCACCCCCTGCCAAGCTCTCCCTCCCAGGATCCT
CTCTGGCTCCATCGTAAGCAAACCTTAGAGGTTCTGGCAAGGAGAGAGATGGCTCCAGGAAATGGGGGTG
TGTCACCAGATAAGGAATCTGCCTAACAGGAGGTGGGGGTTAGACCCAATATCAGGAGACTAGGAAGGAG
GAGGCCTAAGGATGGGGCTTTTCTGTCACCAATCCTGTCCCTAGTAGCGGCCGCGAAGTTCCTATACTTT
CTAGAGAATAGGAACTTCTTCGAACCATAGAGCCCACCGCATCCCCAGCATGCCTGCTATTGTCTTCCCA
ATCCTCCCCCTTGCTGTCCTGCCCCACCCCACCCCCCAGAATAGAATGACACCTACTCAGACAATGCGAT
GCAATTTCCTCATTTTATTAGGAAAGGACAGTGGGAGTGGCACCTTCCAGGGTCAAGGAAGGCACGGGGG
AGGGGCAAACAACAGATGGCTGGCAACTAGAAGGCACAGTCGAGGCACTAGTTTACCCGGGGAGCATGTC
AAGGTCAAAATCGTCAAGAGCGTCAGCAGGCAGCATATCAAGGTCAAAGTCGTCAAGGGCATCGGCTGGG
AGCATGTCTAAGTCAAAATCGTCAAGGGCGTCGGCCGGCCCGCCGCTTTCGCACTTTAGCTGTTTCTCCA
GGCCACATATGATTAGTTCCAGGCCGAAAAGGAAGGCAGGTTCGGCTCCCTGCCGGTCGAACAGCTCAAT
TGCTTGTCTCAGAAGTGGGGGCATAGAATCGGTGGTAGGTGTCTCTCTTTCCTCTTTTGCTACTTGATGC
TCCTGTTCCTCCAATACGCAGCCCAGTGTAAAGTGGCCCACGGCGGACAGAGCGTACAGTGCGTTCTCCA
GGGAGAAGCCTTGCTGACACAGGAACGCGAGCTGATTTTCCAGGGTTTCGTACTGTTTCTCTGTTGGGCG
GGTGCCGAGATGCACTTTAGCCCCGTCGCGATGTGAGAGGAGAGCACAGCGGAATGACTTGGCGTTGTTC
CGCAGAAAGTCTTGCCATGACTCGCCTTCCAGGGGGCAGAAGTGGGTATGATGCCTGTCCAGCATCTCGA
TTGGCAGGGCATCGAGCAGGGCCCGCTTGTTCTTCACGTGCCAGTACAGGGTAGGCTGCTCAACTCCCAG
CTTTTGAGCGAGTTTCCTTGTCGTCAGGCCTTCGATACCGACTCCATTGAGTAATTCCAGAGCGCCGTTT
ATGACTTTGCTCTTGTCCAGTCTAGACATGAATTCTTTGCCAAAATGATGAGACAGCACAATAACCAGCA
CGTTGCCCAGGAGCTGTAGGAAAAAGAAGAAGGCATGAACATGGTTAGCAGAGGCTCTAGAGCCGCCGGT
CACACGCCAGAAGCCGAACCCCGCCCTGCCCCGTCCCCCCCGAAGGCAGCCGTCCCCCCGCGGACAGCCC
CGAGGCTGGAGAGGGAGAAGGGGACGGCGGCGCGGCGACGCACGAAGGCCCTCCCCGCCCATTTCCTTCC
TGCCGGCGCCGCACCGCTTCGCCCCGCGCCCGCTAGAGGGGGTGCGGCGGCGCCTCCCAGATTTCGGCTC
CGCACAGATTTGGGACAAAGGAAGTCCCTGCGCCCTCTCGCACGATTACCATAAAAGGCAATGGCTGCGG
CTCGCCGCGCCTCGACAGCCGCCGGCGCTCCGGGGGCCGCCGCGCCCCTCCCCCGAGCCCTCCCCGGCCC
GAGGCGGCCCCGCCCCGCCCGGCACCCCCACCTGCCGCCACCCCCCGCCCGGCACGGCGAGCCCCGCGCC
ACGCCCCGTACGGAGCCCCGCACCCGAAGCCGGGCCGTGCTCAGCAACTCGGGGAGGGGGGTGCAGGGGG
GGTTGCAGCCCGACCGACGCGCCCACACCCCCTGCTCACCCCCCCACGCACACACCCCGCACGCAGCCTT
TGTTCCCCTCGCAGCCCCCCCCGCACCGCGGGGCACCGCCCCCGGCCGCGCTCCCCTCGCGCACACTGCG
GAGCGCACAAAGCCCCGCGCCGCGCCCGCAGCGCTCACAGCCGCCGGGCAGCGCGGAGCCGCACGCGGCG
CTCCCCACGCACACACACACGCACGCACCCCCCGAGCCGCTCCCCCCGCACAAAGGGCCCTCCCGGAGCC
CCTCAAGGCTTTCACGCAGCCACAGAAAAGAAACAAGCCGTCATTAAACCAAGCGCTAATTACAGCCCGG
AGGAGAAGGGCCGTCCCGCCCGCTCACCTGTGGGAGTAACGCGGTCAGTCAGAGCCGGGGCGGGCGGCGC
GAGGCGGCGGCGGAGCGGGGCACGGGGCGAAGGCAGCGCGCAGCGACTCCCGCCCGCCGCGCGCTTCGCT
TTTTATAGGGCCGCCGCCGCCGCCGCCTCGCCATAAAAGGAAACTTTCGGAGCGCGCCGCTCTGATTGGC
TGCCGCCGCACCTCTCCGCCTCGCCCCGCCCCGCCCCTCGCCCCGCCCCGCCCCGCCTGGCGCGCGCCCC
CCCCCCCCCCCCGCCCCCATCGCTGCACAAAATAATTAAAAAATAAATAAATACAAAATTGGGGGTGGGG
AGGGGGGGGAGATGGGGAGAGTGAAGCAGAACGTGGGGCTCACCTCGACCATCATGGTAATAGCGATGAC
TAATACGTAGATGTACTGCCAAGTAGGAAAGTCCCATAAGGTCATGTACTGGGCATAATGCCAGGCGGGC
CATTTACCGTCATTGACGTCAATAGGGGGCGTACTTGGCATATGATACACTTGATGTACTGCCAAGTGGG
CAGTTTACCGTAAATACTCCACCCATTGACGTCAATGGAAAGTCCCTATTGGCGTTACTATGGGAACATA
CGTCATTATTGACGTCAATGGGCGGGGGTCGTTGGGCGGTCAGCCAGGCGGGCCATTTACCGTAAGTTAT
GTAACGCGGAACTCCATATATGGGCTATGAACTAATGACCCCGTAATTGATTACTATTAATAACTAGCTA
GTCAATAATCAATGTCGACGATGATGCTGTACACTCGAAACTTTTTCGAAGGTCCGAGGTTCTAGACGAG
TTTACTCCCTATCAGTGATAGAGAACGATGTCGAGTTTACTCCCTATCAGTGATAGAGAACGTATGTCGA
GTTTACTCCCTATCAGTGATAGAGAACGTATGTCGAGTTTACTCCCTATCAGTGATAGAGAACGTATGTC
GAGTTTATCCCTATCAGTGATAGAGAACGTATGTCGAGTTTACTCCCTATCAGTGATAGAGAACGTATGT
CGAGGTAGGCGTGTACGGTGGGAGGCCTATATAAGCAGAGCTCGTTTAGTGAACCGTCAGATCGCTTAAG
GCCACCATGGCGGAGGAGCAGGACCTATCGGAGGTGGAGCTGAGCCCCGTGGGCTCGGAGGAGCCCCGCT
GCCTGTCCCCGGGGAGCGCGCCCTCGCTAGGGCCCGACGGCGGCGGCGGCGGATCGGGCCTGCGAGCCAG
CCCGGGGCCAGGCGAGCTGGGCAAGGTCAAGAAGGAGCAGCAGGACGGCGAGGCGGACGATGACAAGTTC
CCCGTGTGCATCCGCGAGGCCGTCAGCCAGGTGCTCAGCGGCTACGACTGGACGCTGGTGCCCATGCCCG
TGCGCGTCAACGGCGCCAGCAAAAGCAAGCCGCACGTCAAGCGGCCCATGAACGCCTTCATGGTGTGGGC
TCAGGCAGCGCGCAGGAAGCTCGCGGACCAGTACCCGCACCTGCACAACGCTGAGCTCAGCAAGACGCTG
GGCAAGCTCTGGAGGCTGCTGAACGAAAGTGACAAGCGCCCCTTCATCGAGGAGGCTGAGCGGCTCCGTA
TGCAGCACAAGAAAGACCACCCGGACTACAAGTACCAGCCCAGGCGGCGGAAGAACGGGAAGGCCGCCCA
GGGCGAGGCGGAGTGCCCCGGTGGGGAGGCCGAGCAAGGTGGGACCGCCGCCATCCAGGCCCACTACAAG
AGCGCCCACTTGGACCACCGGCACCCAGGAGAGGGCTCCCCCATGTCAGATGGGAACCCCGAGCACCCCT
CAGGCCAGAGCCATGGCCCACCCACCCCTCCAACCACCCCGAAGACAGAGCTGCAGTCGGGCAAGGCAGA
CCCGAAGCGGGACGGGCGCTCCATGGGGGAGGGCGGGAAGCCTCACATCGACTTCGGCAACGTGGACATT
GGTGAGATCAGCCACGAGGTAATGTCCAACATGGAGACCTTTGATGTGGCTGAGTTGGACCAGTACCTGC
CGCCCAATGGGCACCCAGGCCACGTGAGCAGCTACTCAGCAGCCGGCTATGGGCTGGGCAGTGCCCTGGC
CGTGGCCAGTGGACACTCCGCCTGGATCTCCAAGCCACCAGGCGTGGCTCTGCCCACGGTCTCACCACCT
GGTGTGGATGCCAAAGCCCAGGTGAAGACAGAGACCGCGGGGCCCCAGGGGCCCCCACACTACACCGACC
AGCCATCCACCTCACAGATCGCCTACACCTCCCTCAGCCTGCCCCACTATGGCTCAGCCTTCCCCTCCAT
CTCCCGCCCCCAGTTTGACTACTCTGACCATCAGCCCTCAGGACCCTATTATGGCCACTCGGGCCAGGCC
TCTGGCCTCTACTCGGCCTTCTCCTATATGGGGCCCTCGCAGCGGCCCCTCTACACGGCCATCTCTGACC
CCAGCCCCTCAGGGCCCCAGTCCCACAGCCCCACACACTGGGAGCAGCCAGTATATACGACACTGTCCCG
GCCCGATATCGGTGGTGGCTCGGGGGGAGGAGCGACAAACTTTAGCTTGCTGAAGCAAGCTGGTGACGTT
GAGGAGAATCCCGGACCAGGATTCACCGGTATGGTGAGCAAGGGCGAGGAGCTGTTCACCGGGGTGGTGC
CCATCCTGGTCGAGCTGGACGGCGACGTAAACGGCCACAAGTTCAGCGTGTCCGGCGAGGGCGAGGGCGA
TGCCACCTACGGCAAGCTGACCCTGAAGTTCATCTGCACCACCGGCAAGCTGCCCGTGCCCTGGCCCACC
CTCGTGACCACCCTGACCTACGGCGTGCAGTGCTTCAGCCGCTACCCCGACCACATGAAGCAGCACGACT
TCTTCAAGTCCGCCATGCCCGAAGGCTACGTCCAGGAGCGCACCATCTTCTTCAAGGACGACGGCAACTA
CAAGACCCGCGCCGAGGTGAAGTTCGAGGGCGACACCCTGGTGAACCGCATCGAGCTGAAGGGCATCGAC
TTCAAGGAGGACGGCAACATCCTGGGGCACAAGCTGGAGTACAACTACAACAGCCACAACGTCTATATCA
TGGCCGACAAGCAGAAGAACGGCATCAAGGTGAACTTCAAGATCCGCCACAACATCGAGGACGGCAGCGT
GCAGCTCGCCGACCACTACCAGCAGAACACCCCCATCGGCGACGGCCCCGTGCTGCTGCCCGACAACCAC
TACCTGAGCACCCAGTCCGCCCTGAGCAAAGACCCCAACGAGAAGCGCGATCACATGGTCCTGCTGGAGT
TCGTGACCGCCGCCGGGATCACTCTCGGCATGGACGAGCTGTACAAGTAAACGCGTGGGGGGAGGCTAAC
TGAAACACGGAAGGAGACAATACCGGGAAGGAACCCGCGCTATGACGGCAATAAAAAGACAGAATAAAAC
GCACGGTGTTGGGTCGTTTGTTCATAAACGCGGGGTTCGGTCCCAGGGCTGGCACTCTGTCGATACCCCA
CCGAGACCCCATTGGGGCCAATACGCCCGCGTTTCTTCCTTTTCCCCACCCCACCCCCCAAGTTCGGGTG
AAGGCCCAGGGCTCGCAGCCAACGTCGGGGCGGCAGGCCCTGCCATAGCTCGAGTGCTATTGTCTTCCCA
ATCCTCCCCCTTGCTGTCCTGCCCCACCCCACCCCCCAGAATAGAATGACACCTACTCAGACAATGCGAT
GCAATTTCCTCATTTTATTAGGAAAGGACAGTGGGAGTGGCACCTTCCAGGGTCAAGGAAGGCACGGGGG
AGGGGCAAACAACAGATGGCTGGCAACTAGAAGGCACAGTCGAGGCTGATCAGCGGGTTTAAACGGGCCC
TCTAGAGTCGGTGGGCCTCGGGGGCGGGTGCGGGGTCGGCGGGGCCGCCCCGGGTGGCTTCGGTCGGAGC
CATGGGGTCGTGCGCTCCTTTCGGTCGGGCGCTGCGGGTCGTGGGGCGGGCGTCAGGCACCGGGCTTGCG
GGTCATGCACCAGGTGCGCGGTCCTTCGGGCACCTCGACGTCGGCGGTGACGGTGAAGCCGAGCCGCTCG
TAGAAGGGGAGGTTGCGGGGCGCGGAGGTCTCCAGGAAGGCGGGCACCCCGGCGCGCTCGGCCGCCTCCA
CTCCGGGGAGCACGACGGCGCTGCCCAGACCCTTGCCCTGGTGGTCGGGCGAGACGCCGACGGTGGCCAG
GAACCACGCGGGCTCCTTGGGCCGGTGCGGCGCCAGGAGGCCTTCCATCTGTTGCTGCGCGGCCAGCCGG
GAACCGCTCAACTCGGCCATGCGCGGGCCGATCTCGGCGAACACCGCCCCCGCTTCGACGCTCTCCGGCG
TGGTCCAGACCGCCACCGCGGCGCCGTCGTCCGCGACCCACACCTTGCCGATGTCGAGCCCGACGCGCGT
GAGGAAGAGTTCTTGCAGCTCGGTGACCCGCTCGATGTGGCGGTCCGGGTCGACGGTGTGGCGCGTGGCG
GGGTAGTCGGCGAACGCGGCGGCGAGGGTGCGTACGGCCCGGGGGACGTCGTCGCGGGTGGCGAGGCGCA
CCGTGGGCTTGTACTCGGTCATTTCGAGCCTAGGGCCGGGATTCTCCTCCACGTCACCGCATGTTAGAAG
ACTTCCTCTGCCCTCTCCGCTGCCAGATCTGAGGCCCTGTGGGAGGAAGAGAAGAGGTCAGGCCGAAGTT
CCTATACTATTTGAAGAATAGGAACTTCAAGCTTGCCCCACTGTGGGGTGGAGGGGACAGATAAAAGTAC
CCAGAACCAGAGCCACATTAACCGGCCCTGGGAATATAAGGTGGTCCCAGCTCGGGGACACAGGATCCCT
GGAGGCAGCAAACATGCTGTCCTGAAGTGGACATAGGGGCCCGGGTTGGAGGAAGAAGACTAGCTGAGCT
CTCGGACCCCTGGAAGATGCCATGACAGGGGGCTGGAAGAGCTAGCACAGACTAGAGAGGTAAGGGGGGT
AGGGGAGCTGCCCAAATGAAAGGAGTGAGAGGTGACCCGAATCCACAGGAGAACGGGGTGTCCAGGCAAA
GAAAGCAAGAGGATGGAGAGGTGGCTAAAGCCAGGGAGACGGGGTACTTTGGGGTTGTCCAGAAAAACGG
TGATGATGCAGGCCTACAAGAAGGGGAGGCGGGACGCAAGGGAGACATCCGTCGGAGAAGGCCATCCTAA
GAAACGAGAGATGGCACAGGCCCCAGAAGGAGAAGGAAAAGGGAACCCAGCGAGTGAAGACGGCATGGGG
TTGGGTGAGGGAGGAGAGATGCCCGGAGAGGACCCAGACACGGGGAGGATCCGCTCAGAGGACATCACGT
GGTGCAGCGCCGAGAAGGAAGTGCTCCGGAAAGAGCATCCTTGGGCAGCAACACAGCAGAGAGCAAGGGG
AAGAGGGAGTGGAGGAAGACGGAACCTGAAGGAGGCGGCAGGGAAGGATCTGGGCCAGCCGTAGAGGTGA
CCCAGGCCACAAGCTGCAGACAGAAAGCGGCACAGGCCCAGGGGAGAGAATGCTGGTCAGAGAAAGCAGG
TACCCAATTCGCCCTATAGTGAGTCGTATTACGCGCGCTCACTGGCCGTCGTTTTACAACGTCGTGACTG
GGAAAACCCTGGCGTTACCCAACTTAATCGCCTTGCAGCACATCCCCCTTTCGCCAGCTGGCGTAATAGC
GAAGAGGCCCGCACCGATCGCCCTTCCCAACAGTTGCGCAGCCTGAATGGCGAATGGG
[124 nt withheld, positions 10769-10892]
C
[91 nt withheld, positions 10894-10984]
A
[49 nt withheld, positions 10986-11034]
CCTTTGACGTTGGAGTCCACGTTCTTTAATAGTGGACTCTTGTTCCAAACTGGAACAACACTCAACCCTA
TCTCGGTCTATTCTTTTGATTTATAAGGGATTTTGCCGATTTCGGCCTATTGGTTAAAAAATGAGCTGAT
TTAACAAAAATTTAACGCGAATTTTAACAAAATATTAACGCTTACAATTTAG
